Addgene plasmid #187114: pGEX-6P-1-hs-ALPS 1-ALPS2-mCherry
Purpose: Protein Expression
Depositing lab: Philipp Niethammer. Depositing organization: Memorial Sloan-Kettering Cancer Center. Publication: A synergy between mechanosensitive calcium- and membrane-binding mediates tension-sensing by C2-like domains. Shen Z, Belcheva KT, Jelcic M, Hui KL, Katikaneni A, Niethammer P. Proc Natl Acad Sci U S A. 2022 Jan 4;119(1). pii: 2112390119. doi: 10.1073/pnas.2112390119. PubMed 34969839.
Backbone
  Vector backbone: pGEX-6P-1
  Backbone size w/o insert (bp): 5693
  Total vector size (bp): 6035
  Vector type: Bacterial Expression
Growth in bacteria
  Bacterial resistance: Ampicillin, 100 μg/mL
  Growth temperature: 37°C
  Growth strain: DH5alpha
  Copy number: High Copy
Gene/Insert
  Gene/Insert name: ENSG00000101199
  Species: H. sapiens (human)
  Insert size (bp): 342
  Entrez Gene: ARFGAP1 (a.k.a. ARF1GAP, HRIHFB2281)
  Tag / fusion protein: mCherry (C terminal on insert)
  Cloning method: Unknown
  Sequencing primers: 5′ 5GEX; 3′ 3GEX
Terms and licenses: Academic/Nonprofit Terms; Industry Terms: Not Available to Industry
How to cite: pGEX-6P-1-hs-ALPS 1-ALPS2-mCherry was a gift from Philipp Niethammer (Addgene plasmid # 187114 ; http://n2t.net/addgene:187114 ; RRID:Addgene_187114)
