[The description below was written by a language model from this plasmid's Addgene catalogue record and pLannotate feature annotations shown in this document.]
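Description:
pGEX-6P-1-hs-ALPS 1-ALPS2-mCherry is a bacterial expression plasmid built on the pGEX-6P-1 backbone for producing a GST-tagged, fluorescent fragment of human ARFGAP1 in E. coli. It replicates from a high-copy ColE1/pMB1-type origin and is selected with ampicillin through the β-lactamase (AmpR) gene and its own promoter. The plasmid also carries lacI under its native promoter, so the host is supplied with lac repressor regardless of strain. Remnants typical of the pGEX lineage are annotated as well, including short rop and bom fragments and a lac promoter/operator–lacZα segment downstream of lacI.

The expression cassette is driven by the strong hybrid tac promoter, followed by a lac operator. Transcription is therefore held off by LacI and induced with IPTG. The open reading frame begins with Schistosoma japonicum glutathione S-transferase, continues into a roughly 340 bp fragment of human ARFGAP1, and ends with mCherry fused to the C terminus of the insert. From the construct name, the ARFGAP1 fragment corresponds to the ALPS1–ALPS2 region, the amphipathic lipid packing sensor motifs known for binding membranes with lipid packing defects. The feature table labels it only as an ARFGAP1 fragment. The pGEX-6P series normally places a PreScission protease site between GST and the insert to allow tag removal, but this site is not annotated here.

The recorded purpose is protein expression. GST allows glutathione affinity purification, and mCherry makes the recombinant protein directly visible by red fluorescence. The associated publication concerns membrane tension sensing by membrane-binding domains, which suggests use as a purified membrane-binding probe, though the record does not describe specific assays.
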