Features (pLannotate 1.2.2; 18 found; start..end, strand, type, name):
    183..211     +  promoter       tac promoter: strong E. coli promoter; hybrid between the trp and lac UV5 promoters
    219..235     +  protein_bind   lac operator: The lac repressor binds to the lac operator to inhibit transcription in E. coli. This inhibition can be relieved by adding lactose or isopropyl-β-D-thiogalactopyranoside (IPTG). lac repressor encoded by lacI
    258..911     +  CDS            GST26_SCHJA: Experimental evidence at protein level: Swiss-Prot protein existence level 1. GST isoenzymes appear to play a central role in the parasite detoxification system. Other functions are also suspected including a role in increasing the solubility of haematin in the parasite gut. From Schistosoma japonicum (Blood fluke).
    963..1301    +  CDS            ARFGAP1 (fragment): ARFG1_HUMAN - Also known as ARF1GAP. Experimental evidence at protein level: Swiss-Prot protein existence level 1. GTPase-activating protein (GAP) for the ADP ribosylation factor 1 (ARF1). Involved in membrane trafficking and /or vesicle transport. Promotes hydrolysis of the ARF1-bound GTP and thus, is required for the dissociation of coat proteins from Golgi-derived membranes and vesicles, a prerequisite for vesicle's fusion with target compartment. Probably regulates ARF1-mediated transport via its interaction with the KDELR proteins and TMED2. Overexpression induces the redistribution of th
   1317..2024    +  CDS            mCherry: mCherry is a basic (constitutively fluorescent) red fluorescent protein published in 2004, derived from Discosoma sp.. It is reported to be a very rapidly-maturing monomer with low acid sensitivity.
   2052..2091    +  CDS            rop (fragment): Rop protein, which maintains plasmids at low copy number; rop
   2193..2233    +  misc_feature   bom (fragment): basis of mobility region from pBR322
   2338..2442    +  promoter       AmpR promoter: bla
   2443..3303    +  CDS            AmpR: β-lactamase; bla; confers resistance to ampicillin, carbenicillin, and related antibiotics
   3474..4062    +  rep_origin     ori: high-copy-number ColE1/pMB1/pBR322/pUC origin of replication
   4248..4299    -  misc_feature   bom (fragment): basis of mobility region from pBR322
   4306..4383    +  promoter       lacI promoter: lacI
   4384..5466    +  CDS            lacI: lac repressor; lacI; The lac repressor binds to the lac operator to inhibit transcription in E. coli. This inhibition can be relieved by adding lactose or isopropyl-β-D-thiogalactopyranoside (IPTG).
   5479..5500    +  protein_bind   CAP binding site: CAP binding activates transcription in the presence of cAMP. E. coli catabolite activator protein
   5515..5545    +  promoter       lac promoter: promoter for the E. coli lac operon
   5553..5569    +  protein_bind   lac operator: The lac repressor binds to the lac operator to inhibit transcription in E. coli. This inhibition can be relieved by adding lactose or isopropyl-β-D-thiogalactopyranoside (IPTG). lac repressor encoded by lacI
   5589..5762    +  CDS            lacZα: LacZα fragment of β-galactosidase; lacZ fragment
   6026..107     -  CDS            yciV (fragment) (across the origin): RNAAM_ECOLI - Also known as trpH From Escherichia coli (strain K12).
>Addgene plasmid #187114 | pGEX-6P-1-hs-ALPS 1-ALPS2-mCherry | addgene full sequence | sequence record 368500 | Addgene NGS Result
AGCTTATCGACTGCACGGTGCACCAATGCTTCTGGCGTCAGGCAGCCATCGGAAGCTGTGGTATGGCTGT
GCAGGTCGTAAATCACTGCATAATTCGTGTCGCTCAAGGCGCACTCCCGTTCTGGATAATGTTTTTTGCG
CCGACATCATAACGGTTCTGGCAAATATTCTGAAATGAGCTGTTGACAATTAATCATCGGCTCGTATAAT
GTGTGGAATTGTGAGCGGATAACAATTTCACACAGGAAACAGTATTCATGTCCCCTATACTAGGTTATTG
GAAAATTAAGGGCCTTGTGCAACCCACTCGACTTCTTTTGGAATATCTTGAAGAAAAATATGAAGAGCAT
TTGTATGAGCGCGATGAAGGTGATAAATGGCGAAACAAAAAGTTTGAATTGGGTTTGGAGTTTCCCAATC
TTCCTTATTATATTGATGGTGATGTTAAATTAACACAGTCTATGGCCATCATACGTTATATAGCTGACAA
GCACAACATGTTGGGTGGTTGTCCAAAAGAGCGTGCAGAGATTTCAATGCTTGAAGGAGCGGTTTTGGAT
ATTAGATACGGTGTTTCGAGAATTGCATATAGTAAAGACTTTGAAACTCTCAAAGTTGATTTTCTTAGCA
AGCTACCTGAAATGCTGAAAATGTTCGAAGATCGTTTATGTCATAAAACATATTTAAATGGTGATCATGT
AACCCATCCTGACTTCATGTTGTATGACGCTCTTGATGTTGTTTTATACATGGACCCAATGTGCCTGGAT
GCGTTCCCAAAATTAGTTTGTTTTAAAAAACGTATTGAAGCTATCCCACAAATTGATAAGTACTTGAAAT
CCAGCAAGTATATAGCATGGCCTTTGCAGGGCTGGCAAGCCACGTTTGGTGGTGGCGACCATCCTCCAAA
ATCGGATCTGGAAGTTCTGTTCCAGGGGCCCCTGGGATCCCCGGAATTCATGCCTCAGAAGAAAGAAGAT
GACTTCCTCAACAACGCCATGTCCTCCCTGTACTCGGGCTGGAGCAGCTTCACCACTGGAGCCAGCCGGT
TTGCCTCGGCAGCCAAGGAGGGCGCTACAAAGTTTGGATCCCAAGCGAGTCAGAAGGCGTCCGAGCTGGG
CCACAGCCTGAACGAGAACGTCCTCAAGCCTGCGCAGGAGAAGGTGAAGGAGGGAAAGATTTTTGATGAT
GTCTCCAGTGGGGTCTCTCAGTTGGCGTCCAAGGTCCAGGGAGTCGGTAGTAAGGGATGGCGGGACGTCA
CCACCTTTTTTTCGGGGAAAGCAGAGGGCCCCTTGGACAGCGGACCGGTCGCCACCATGGTGAGCAAGGG
CGAGGATGACAACATGGCCATCATCAAGGAGTTCATGCGCTTCAAGGTGCACATGGAGGGCTCCGTGAAC
GGCCACGAGTTCGAGATCGAGGGCGAGGGCGAGGGCCGCCCCTACGAGGGCACCCAGACCGCCAAGCTGA
AGGTGACCAAGGGCGGCCCCCTGCCCTTCGCCTGGGACATCCTGTCCCCTCAGTTCATGTACGGCTCCAA
GGCCTACGTGAAGCACCCCGCCGACATCCCCGACTACTTGAAGCTGTCCTTCCCCGAGGGCTTCAAGTGG
GAGCGCGTGATGAACTTCGAGGACGGCGGCGTGGTGACCGTGACCCAGGACTCCTCCCTGCAGGACGGCG
AGTTCATCTACAAGGTGAAGCTGCGCGGCACCAACTTCCCCTCCGACGGCCCCGTAATGCAGAAGAAGAC
CATGGGCTGGGAGGCCTCCTCCGAGCGGATGTACCCCGAGGACGGCGCCCTGAAGGGCGAGATCAAGCAG
AGGCTGAAGCTGAAGGACGGCGGCCACTACGACGCCGAGGTCAAGACCACCTACAAGGCCAAGAAGCCCG
TGCAGCTGCCCGGCGCCTACAACGTCAACATCAAGCTGGACATCACCTCCCACAACGAGGACTACACCAT
CGTGGAACAGTACGAGCGCGCCGAGGGCCACCACTCCACCGGCGGCATGGACGAGCTGTACAAGGCGGCC
GCATCGTGACTGACTGACGATCTGCCTCGCGCGTTTCGGTGATGACGGTGAAAACCTCTGACACATGCAG
CTCCCGGAGACGGTCACAGCTTGTCTGTAAGCGGATGCCGGGAGCAGACAAGCCCGTCAGGGCGCGTCAG
CGGGTGTTGGCGGGTGTCGGGGCGCAGCCATGACCCAGTCACGTAGCGATAGCGGAGTGTATAATTCTTG
AAGACGAAAGGGCCTCGTGATACGCCTATTTTTATAGGTTAATGTCATGATAATAATGGTTTCTTAGACG
TCAGGTGGCACTTTTCGGGGAAATGTGCGCGGAACCCCTATTTGTTTATTTTTCTAAATACATTCAAATA
TGTATCCGCTCATGAGACAATAACCCTGATAAATGCTTCAATAATATTGAAAAAGGAAGAGTATGAGTAT
TCAACATTTCCGTGTCGCCCTTATTCCCTTTTTTGCGGCATTTTGCCTTCCTGTTTTTGCTCACCCAGAA
ACGCTGGTGAAAGTAAAAGATGCTGAAGATCAGTTGGGTGCACGAGTGGGTTACATCGAACTGGATCTCA
ACAGCGGTAAGATCCTTGAGAGTTTTCGCCCCGAAGAACGTTTTCCAATGATGAGCACTTTTAAAGTTCT
GCTATGTGGCGCGGTATTATCCCGTGTTGACGCCGGGCAAGAGCAACTCGGTCGCCGCATACACTATTCT
CAGAATGACTTGGTTGAGTACTCACCAGTCACAGAAAAGCATCTTACGGATGGCATGACAGTAAGAGAAT
TATGCAGTGCTGCCATAACCATGAGTGATAACACTGCGGCCAACTTACTTCTGACAACGATCGGAGGACC
GAAGGAGCTAACCGCTTTTTTGCACAACATGGGGGATCATGTAACTCGCCTTGATCGTTGGGAACCGGAG
CTGAATGAAGCCATACCAAACGACGAGCGTGACACCACGATGCCTGCAGCAATGGCAACAACGTTGCGCA
AACTATTAACTGGCGAACTACTTACTCTAGCTTCCCGGCAACAATTAATAGACTGGATGGAGGCGGATAA
AGTTGCAGGACCACTTCTGCGCTCGGCCCTTCCGGCTGGCTGGTTTATTGCTGATAAATCTGGAGCCGGT
GAGCGTGGGTCTCGCGGTATCATTGCAGCACTGGGGCCAGATGGTAAGCCCTCCCGTATCGTAGTTATCT
ACACGACGGGGAGTCAGGCAACTATGGATGAACGAAATAGACAGATCGCTGAGATAGGTGCCTCACTGAT
TAAGCATTGGTAACTGTCAGACCAAGTTTACTCATATATACTTTAGATTGATTTAAAACTTCATTTTTAA
TTTAAAAGGATCTAGGTGAAGATCCTTTTTGATAATCTCATGACCAAAATCCCTTAACGTGAGTTTTCGT
TCCACTGAGCGTCAGACCCCGTAGAAAAGATCAAAGGATCTTCTTGAGATCCTTTTTTTCTGCGCGTAAT
CTGCTGCTTGCAAACAAAAAAACCACCGCTACCAGCGGTGGTTTGTTTGCCGGATCAAGAGCTACCAACT
CTTTTTCCGAAGGTAACTGGCTTCAGCAGAGCGCAGATACCAAATACTGTCCTTCTAGTGTAGCCGTAGT
TAGGCCACCACTTCAAGAACTCTGTAGCACCGCCTACATACCTCGCTCTGCTAATCCTGTTACCAGTGGC
TGCTGCCAGTGGCGATAAGTCGTGTCTTACCGGGTTGGACTCAAGACGATAGTTACCGGATAAGGCGCAG
CGGTCGGGCTGAACGGGGGGTTCGTGCACACAGCCCAGCTTGGAGCGAACGACCTACACCGAACTGAGAT
ACCTACAGCGTGAGCTATGAGAAAGCGCCACGCTTCCCGAAGGGAGAAAGGCGGACAGGTATCCGGTAAG
CGGCAGGGTCGGAACAGGAGAGCGCACGAGGGAGCTTCCAGGGGGAAACGCCTGGTATCTTTATAGTCCT
GTCGGGTTTCGCCACCTCTGACTTGAGCGTCGATTTTTGTGATGCTCGTCAGGGGGGCGGAGCCTATGGA
AAAACGCCAGCAACGCGGCCTTTTTACGGTTCCTGGCCTTTTGCTGGCCTTTTGCTCACATGTTCTTTCC
TGCGTTATCCCCTGATTCTGTGGATAACCGTATTACCGCCTTTGAGTGAGCTGATACCGCTCGCCGCAGC
CGAACGACCGAGCGCAGCGAGTCAGTGAGCGAGGAAGCGGAAGAGCGCCTGATGCGGTATTTTCTCCTTA
CGCATCTGTGCGGTATTTCACACCGCATAAATTCCGACACCATCGAATGGCGCAAAACCTTTCGCGGTAT
GGCATGATAGCGCCCGGAAGAGAGTCAATTCAGGGTGGTGAATGTGAAACCAGTAACGTTATACGATGTC
GCAGAGTATGCCGGTGTCTCTTATCAGACCGTTTCCCGCGTGGTGAACCAGGCCAGCCACGTTTCTGCGA
AAACGCGGGAAAAAGTGGAAGCGGCGATGGCGGAGCTGAATTACATTCCCAACCGCGTGGCACAACAACT
GGCGGGCAAACAGTCGTTGCTGATTGGCGTTGCCACCTCCAGTCTGGCCCTGCACGCGCCGTCGCAAATT
GTCGCGGCGATTAAATCTCGCGCCGATCAACTGGGTGCCAGCGTGGTGGTGTCGATGGTAGAACGAAGCG
GCGTCGAAGCCTGTAAAGCGGCGGTGCACAATCTTCTCGCGCAACGCGTCAGTGGGCTGATCATTAACTA
TCCGCTGGATGACCAGGATGCCATTGCTGTGGAAGCTGCCTGCACTAATGTTCCGGCGTTATTTCTTGAT
GTCTCTGACCAGACACCCATCAACAGTATTATTTTCTCCCATGAAGACGGTACGCGACTGGGCGTGGAGC
ATCTGGTCGCATTGGGTCACCAGCAAATCGCGCTGTTAGCGGGCCCATTAAGTTCTGTCTCGGCGCGTCT
GCGTCTGGCTGGCTGGCATAAATATCTCACTCGCAATCAAATTCAGCCGATAGCGGAACGGGAAGGCGAC
TGGAGTGCCATGTCCGGTTTTCAACAAACCATGCAAATGCTGAATGAGGGCATCGTTCCCACTGCGATGC
TGGTTGCCAACGATCAGATGGCGCTGGGCGCAATGCGCGCCATTACCGAGTCCGGGCTGCGCGTTGGTGC
GGATATCTCGGTAGTGGGATACGACGATACCGAAGACAGCTCATGTTATATCCCGCCGTTAACCACCATC
AAACAGGATTTTCGCCTGCTGGGGCAAACCAGCGTGGACCGCTTGCTGCAACTCTCTCAGGGCCAGGCGG
TGAAGGGCAATCAGCTGTTGCCCGTCTCACTGGTGAAAAGAAAAACCACGCTAGCGCCCAATACGCAAAC
CGCCTCTCCCCGCGCGTTGGCCGATTCATTAATGCAGCTGGCACGACAGGTTTCCCGACTGGAAAGCGGG
CAGTGAGCGCAACGCAATTAATGTAAGTTAGCTCACTCATTAGGCACCCCAGGCTTTACACTTTATGCTT
CCGGCTCGTATGTTGTGTGGAATTGTGAGCGGATAACAATTTCACACAGGAAACAGCTATGACCATGATT
ACGGATTCACTGGCCGTCGTTTTACAACGTCGTGACTGGGAAAACCCTGGCGTTACCCAACTTAATCGCC
TTGCAGCACATCCCCCTTTCGCCAGCTGGCGTAATAGCGAAGAGGCCCGCACCGATCGCCCTTCCCAACA
GTTGCGCAGCCTGAATGGCGAATGGCGCTTTGCCTGGTTTCCGGCACCAGAAGCGGTGCCGGAAAGCTGG
CTGGAGTGCGATCTTCCTGAGGCCGATACTGTCGTCGTCCCCTCAAACTGGCAGATGCACGGTTACGATG
CGCCCATCTACACCAACGTGACCTATCCCATTACGGTCAATCCGCCGTTTGTTCCCACGGAGAATCCGAC
GGGTTGTTACTCGCTCACATTTAATGTTGATGAAAGCTGGCTACAGGAAGGCCAGACGCGAATTATTTTT
GATGGCGTTGGAATT
